Addgene plasmid #103501: LSB-hsa-miR-377-3p
Purpose: Used to sense miRNA activity using fluorescence based tools. hsa-miR-377-3p target in 3' UTR of of mKate. miRNA activity can be measured by the repression of mKate2 relative to EBFP2 fluorescent proteins . Plasmid is inherently unstable; please see Depositor Comments
Depositing lab: Ron Weiss. Depositing organization: Massachusetts Institute of Technology. Publication: A mixed antagonistic/synergistic miRNA repression model enables accurate predictions of multi-input miRNA sensor activity. Gam JJ, Babb J, Weiss R. Nat Commun. 2018 Jun 22;9(1):2430. doi: 10.1038/s41467-018-04575-0. PubMed 29934631.
Backbone
  Vector backbone: Low Sensor Backbone (LSB)
  Vector type: Mammalian Expression, Synthetic Biology
Growth in bacteria
  Bacterial resistance: Ampicillin and Kanamycin, 100 & 50 μg/mL
  Growth temperature: 30°C
  Growth strain: NEB Stable
  Copy number: High Copy
Gene/Insert
  Gene/Insert name: hsa-miR-377-3p target
  Species: H. sapiens (human)
  Entrez Gene: MIR376C (a.k.a. MIR368, MIRN368, MIRN376C, hsa-mir-368, miRNA368)
  Promoter: EF-1a
  Cloning method: Gibson Cloning
Terms and licenses: Academic/Nonprofit Terms; Industry Terms: Not Available to Industry
Depositor comments: Please note that this plasmid is inherently unstable due to a repeating poly A element. We recommend performing a diagnostic digest on multiple colonies upon receipt. The depositors would like to note the presence of several discrepancies between the depositor sequence and physical plasmid sequence. In particular, the sequences upstream and downstream of the puromycin coding region have 10 bp insertions which do not affect the ability to perform puromycin selection. The sequences for those regions within the physical plasmids are as follows: Upstream of Puro: GAATTCGACCGCCTGTCTCAAGGTGCCACC; Downstream of Puro: GCTTTGAGACTACGCGTGAATTCACTCCTC.
How to cite: LSB-hsa-miR-377-3p was a gift from Ron Weiss (Addgene plasmid # 103501 ; http://n2t.net/addgene:103501 ; RRID:Addgene_103501)
