[The description below was written by a language model from this plasmid's Addgene catalogue record and pLannotate feature annotations shown in this document.]
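Description:
LSB-hsa-miR-377-3p is an 11 kb mammalian expression plasmid built on the Low Sensor Backbone (LSB) and designed as a two-colour fluorescent sensor of microRNA activity. It replicates in E. coli from a high-copy ColE1/pUC-type origin and carries both AmpR (β-lactamase) and KanR (aminoglycoside phosphotransferase) markers, matching the dual ampicillin/kanamycin selection listed in the record. A remnant lac promoter/operator region is also annotated in the backbone.

The payload consists of two parallel transcription units, each driven by the human EF-1α core promoter with its intron A and terminated by a rabbit β-globin poly(A) signal. Both are flanked by attB4, attB1 and attB2 sites, scars of Gateway-style assembly, although the catalogue lists Gibson cloning as the method. One unit expresses the red fluorescent protein mKate2, with a target for human miR-377-3p placed in its 3′ UTR. The target itself is not annotated in the feature table, but it would fall in the unannotated stretch between mKate2 and its poly(A) signal. The other unit expresses the blue protein EBFP2 with no miRNA target and serves as an internal reference for delivery and expression. When miR-377-3p is active in a transfected cell, mKate2 is repressed relative to EBFP2, so the red-to-blue ratio reports miRNA activity.

A puromycin N-acetyltransferase gene with its own β-globin poly(A) signal allows puromycin selection in mammalian cells, though no promoter for it is annotated. The depositor notes that the repeated poly(A) elements make the plasmid inherently unstable, and that the physical plasmid differs from the deposited sequence by short insertions flanking the puromycin coding region that do not impair selection. The Entrez link in the record points to MIR376C rather than a miR-377 locus, an apparent catalogue inconsistency.
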