Features (pLannotate 1.2.2; 28 found; start..end, strand, type, name):
     87..675     -  rep_origin     ori: high-copy-number ColE1/pMB1/pBR322/pUC origin of replication
    846..1706    -  CDS            AmpR: β-lactamase; bla; confers resistance to ampicillin, carbenicillin, and related antibiotics
   1707..1778    -  promoter       AmpR promoter: bla
   1857..2456    +  CDS            PuroR: puromycin N-acetyltransferase; pac from Streptomyces alboniger; confers resistance to puromycin
   2461..2541    +  CDS            HBB (fragment): HBB_PONPY - Experimental evidence at transcript level: Swiss-Prot protein existence level 2. Involved in oxygen transport from the lung to the various peripheral tissues. From Pongo pygmaeus (Bornean orangutan).
   2612..2667    +  polyA_signal   β-globin poly(A) signal: rabbit β-globin polyadenylation signal (Gil and Proudfoot, 1987)
   3646..3666    +  protein_bind   attB4: mutant version of attB; core recombination site for the Gateway® BP reaction BP Clonase™
   3734..3945    +  promoter       EF-1α core promoter: core promoter for human elongation factor EF-1α
   3946..4884    +  intron         EF-1α intron A: intron upstream of the start codon of human EF-1α
   4911..4931    +  protein_bind   attB1: mutant version of attB; core recombination site for the Gateway® BP reaction BP Clonase™
   4951..5646    +  CDS            mKate2: mKate2 is a basic (constitutively fluorescent) red fluorescent protein published in 2009, derived from Entacmaea quadricolor. It is reported to be a rapidly-maturing monomer with moderate acid sensitivity.
   5666..5690    -  protein_bind   attB2: mutant version of attB; recombination site for the Gateway® BP reaction BP Clonase™
   5834..5908    +  CDS            HBB (fragment): HBB_PONPY - Experimental evidence at transcript level: Swiss-Prot protein existence level 2. Involved in oxygen transport from the lung to the various peripheral tissues. From Pongo pygmaeus (Bornean orangutan).
   5979..6034    +  polyA_signal   β-globin poly(A) signal: rabbit β-globin polyadenylation signal (Gil and Proudfoot, 1987)
   6418..6443    +  misc_feature   SA: splice acceptor site
   7115..7135    +  protein_bind   attB4: mutant version of attB; core recombination site for the Gateway® BP reaction BP Clonase™
   7203..7414    +  promoter       EF-1α core promoter: core promoter for human elongation factor EF-1α
   7415..8353    +  intron         EF-1α intron A: intron upstream of the start codon of human EF-1α
   8380..8400    +  protein_bind   attB1: mutant version of attB; core recombination site for the Gateway® BP reaction BP Clonase™
   8411..9127    +  CDS            EBFP2: EBFP2 is a basic (constitutively fluorescent) blue fluorescent protein published in 2007, derived from Aequorea victoria. It is reported to be a rapidly-maturing monomer with moderate acid sensitivity.
   9135..9159    -  protein_bind   attB2: mutant version of attB; recombination site for the Gateway® BP reaction BP Clonase™
   9163..9243    +  CDS            HBB (fragment): HBB_PONPY - Experimental evidence at transcript level: Swiss-Prot protein existence level 2. Involved in oxygen transport from the lung to the various peripheral tissues. From Pongo pygmaeus (Bornean orangutan).
   9314..9369    +  polyA_signal   β-globin poly(A) signal: rabbit β-globin polyadenylation signal (Gil and Proudfoot, 1987)
   9752..9774    -  protein_bind   lac operator (fragment): The lac repressor binds to the lac operator to inhibit transcription in E. coli. This inhibition can be relieved by adding lactose or isopropyl-β-D-thiogalactopyranoside (IPTG). lac repressor encoded by lacI
   9778..9808    -  promoter       lac promoter: promoter for the E. coli lac operon
   9823..9844    -  protein_bind   CAP binding site: CAP binding activates transcription in the presence of cAMP. E. coli catabolite activator protein
   9857..9896    -  CDS            lacI (fragment): lac repressor; lacI; The lac repressor binds to the lac operator to inhibit transcription in E. coli. This inhibition can be relieved by adding lactose or isopropyl-β-D-thiogalactopyranoside (IPTG).
  10069..10878   +  CDS            KanR: aminoglycoside phosphotransferase; aph(3')-Ia; confers resistance to kanamycin in bacteria or G418 (Geneticin®) in eukaryotes
>Addgene plasmid #103501 | LSB-hsa-miR-377-3p | depositor full sequence | sequence record 196049 | Full Sequence
AATTGAGGGGATAACGCAGGAAAGAACATGTGAGCAAAAGGCCAGCAAAAGGCCAGGAACCGTAAAAAGG
CCGCGTTGCTGGCGTTTTTCCATAGGCTCCGCCCCCCTGACGAGCATCACAAAAATCGACGCTCAAGTCA
GAGGTGGCGAAACCCGACAGGACTATAAAGATACCAGGCGTTTCCCCCTGGAAGCTCCCTCGTGCGCTCT
CCTGTTCCGACCCTGCCGCTTACCGGATACCTGTCCGCCTTTCTCCCTTCGGGAAGCGTGGCGCTTTCTC
ATAGCTCACGCTGTAGGTATCTCAGTTCGGTGTAGGTCGTTCGCTCCAAGCTGGGCTGTGTGCACGAACC
CCCCGTTCAGCCCGACCGCTGCGCCTTATCCGGTAACTATCGTCTTGAGTCCAACCCGGTAAGACACGAC
TTATCGCCACTGGCAGCAGCCACTGGTAACAGGATTAGCAGAGCGAGGTATGTAGGCGGTGCTACAGAGT
TCTTGAAGTGGTGGCCTAACTACGGCTACACTAGAAGAACAGTATTTGGTATCTGCGCTCTGCTGAAGCC
AGTTACCTTCGGAAAAAGAGTTGGTAGCTCTTGATCCGGCAAACAAACCACCGCTGGTAGCGGTGGTTTT
TTTGTTTGCAAGCAGCAGATTACGCGCAGAAAAAAAGGATCTCAAGAAGATCCTTTGATCTTTTCTACGG
GGTCTGACGCTCAGTGGAACGAAAACTCACGTTAAGGGATTTTGGTCATGAGATTATCAAAAAGGATCTT
CACCTAGATCCTTTTAAATTAAAAATGAAGTTTTAAATCAATCTAAAGTATATATGAGTAAACTTGGTCT
GACAGTTACCAATGCTTAATCAGTGAGGCACCTATCTCAGCGATCTGTCTATTTCGTTCATCCATAGTTG
CCTGACTCCCCGTCGTGTAGATAACTACGATACGGGAGGGCTTACCATCTGGCCCCAGTGCTGCAATGAT
ACCGCGAGAACCACGCTCACCGGCTCCAGATTTATCAGCAATAAACCAGCCAGCCGGAAGGGCCGAGCGC
AGAAGTGGTCCTGCAACTTTATCCGCCTCCATCCAGTCTATTAATTGTTGCCGGGAAGCTAGAGTAAGTA
GTTCGCCAGTTAATAGTTTGCGCAACGTTGTTGCCATTGCTACAGGCATCGTGGTGTCACGCTCGTCGTT
TGGTATGGCTTCATTCAGCTCCGGTTCCCAACGATCAAGGCGAGTTACATGATCCCCCATGTTGTGCAAA
AAAGCGGTTAGCTCCTTCGGTCCTCCGATCGTTGTCAGAAGTAAGTTGGCCGCAGTGTTATCACTCATGG
TTATGGCAGCACTGCATAATTCTCTTACTGTCATGCCATCCGTAAGATGCTTTTCTGTGACTGGTGAGTA
CTCAACCAAGTCATTCTGAGAATAGTGTATGCGGCGACCGAGTTGCTCTTGCCCGGCGTCAATACGGGAT
AATACCGCGCCACATAGCAGAACTTTAAAAGTGCTCATCATTGGAAAACGTTCTTCGGGGCGAAAACTCT
CAAGGATCTTACCGCTGTTGAGATCCAGTTCGATGTAACCCACTCGTGCACCCAACTGATCTTCAGCATC
TTTTACTTTCACCAGCGTTTCTGGGTGAGCAAAAACAGGAAGGCAAAATGCCGCAAAAAAGGGAATAAGG
GCGACACGGAAATGTTGAATACTCATACTCTTCCTTTTTCAATATTATTGAAGCATTTATCAGGGTTATT
GTCTCATGAGCGGATACATATTTGAATGTAGCTCCGAATTTCTCGAGGGCTTGTCGACGACGGCGGTCTC
CGTCGTCAGGATCATGAATTCGACCCGCCTGCCACCATGACCGAGTACAAGCCCACGGTGCGCCTCGCCA
CCCGCGACGACGTCCCCCGGGCCGTACGCACCCTCGCCGCCGCGTTCGCCGACTACCCCGCCACGCGCCA
CACCGTCGACCCGGACCGCCACATCGAGCGGGTCACCGAGCTGCAAGAACTCTTCCTCACGCGCGTCGGG
CTCGACATCGGCAAGGTGTGGGTCGCGGACGACGGCGCCGCGGTGGCGGTCTGGACCACGCCGGAGAGCG
TCGAAGCGGGGGCGGTGTTCGCCGAGATCGGCCCGCGCATGGCCGAGTTGAGCGGTTCCCGGCTGGCCGC
GCAGCAACAGATGGAAGGCCTCCTGGCGCCGCACCGGCCCAAGGAGCCCGCGTGGTTCCTGGCCACCGTC
GGCGTCTCGCCCGACCACCAGGGCAAGGGTCTGGGCAGCGCCGTCGTGCTCCCCGGAGTGGAGGCGGCCG
AGCGCGCCGGGGTGCCCGCCTTCCTGGAGACATCCGCGCCCCGCAACCTCCCCTTCTACGAGCGGCTCGG
CTTCACCGTCACCGCCGACGTCGAGGTGCCCGAAGGACCGCGCACCTGGTGCATGACCCGCAAGCCCGGT
GCCTGATACGCGTGAATTCACTCCTCAGGTGCAGGCTGCCTATCAGAAGGTGGTGGCTGGTGTGGCCAAT
GCCCTGGCTCACAAATACCACTGAGATCTTTTTCCCTCTGCCAAAAATTATGGGGACATCATGAAGCCCC
TTGAGCATCTGACTTCTGGCTAATAAAGGAAATTTATTTTCATTGCAATAGTGTGTTGGAATTTTTTGTG
TCTCTCACTCGGAAGGACATATGGGAGGGCAAATCATTTAAAACATCAGAATGAGTATTTGGTTTAGAGT
TTGGCAACATATGCCCATATGCTGGCTGCCATGAACAAAGGTTGGCTATAAAGAGGTCATCAGTATATGA
AACAGCCCCCTGCTGTCCATTCCTTATTCCATAGAAAAGCCTTGACTTGAGGTTAGATTTTTTTTATATT
TTGTTTTGTGTTATTTTTTTCTTTAACATCCCTAAAATTTTCCTTACATGTTTTACTAGCCAGATTTTTC
CTCCTCTCCTGACTACTCCCAGTCATAGCTGTCCCTCTTCTCTTATGGAGATCCCTCGACCTGCAGCCCA
AGCTTGAATTCTCTAGAATTACCCTGTTATCCCTATGCTTGGTTTACCGAGCTCTTATTGGTTTTCAAAC
TTCATTGACTGTGCCCAACGCGCCTGGGAGCTCACGGGGACAGCCCCCCCCCAAAGCCCCCAGGGATGTA
ATTACGTCCCTCCCCCGCTAGGGGGCAGCAGCGAGCCGCCCGGGGCTCCGCTCCGGTCCGGCGCTCCCCC
CGCATCCCCGAGCCGGCAGCGTGCGGGGACAGCCCGGGCACGGGGAAGGTGGCACGGGATCGCTTTCCTC
TGAACGCTTCTCGCTGCTCTTTGAGCCTGCAGACACCTGGGGGGATACGGGGAAAAAGCTAGGCTGAAAG
ACCGGTTCTTAGAATGACACGCGCCTGGGAGCTCACGGGGACAGCCCCCCCCCAAAGCCCCCAGGGATGT
AATTACGTCCCTCCCCCGCTAGGGGGCAGCAGCGAGCCGCCCGGGGCTCCGCTCCGGTCCGGCGCTCCCC
CCGCATCCCCGAGCCGGCAGCGTGCGGGGACAGCCCGGGCACGGGGAAGGTGGCACGGGATCGCTTTCCT
CTGAACGCTTCTCGCTGCTCTTTGAGCCTGCAGACACCTGGGGGGATACGGGGAAAAAGCTAACTTCTGA
GACGACAACTTTGTATAGAAAAGTTGGCTCCGAATTCGCCCTTGACAGCAGAGATCCAGTTTGGTTAATT
AATTGGCTCCGGTGCCCGTCAGTGGGCAGAGCGCACATCGCCCACAGTCCCCGAGAAGTTGTGGGGAGGG
GTCGGCAATTGAACCGGTGCCTAGAGAAGGTGGCGCGGGGTAAACTGGGAAAGTGATGTCGTGTACTGGC
TCCGCCTTTTTCCCGAGGGTGGGGGAGAACCGTATATAAGTGCAGTAGTCGCCGTGAACGTTCTTTTTCG
CAACGGGTTTGCCGCCAGAACACAGGTAAGTGCCGTGTGTGGTTCCCGCGGGCCTGGCCTCTTTACGGGT
TATGGCCCTTGCGTGCCTTGAATTACTTCCACCTGGCTGCAGTACGTGATTCTTGATCCCGAGCTTCGGG
TTGGAAGTGGGTGGGAGAGTTCGAGGCCTTGCGCTTAAGGAGCCCCTTCGCCTCGTGCTTGAGTTGAGGC
CTGGCCTGGGCGCTGGGGCCGCCGCGTGCGAATCTGGTGGCACCTTCGCGCCTGTCTCGCTGCTTTCGAT
AAGTCTCTAGCCATTTAAAATTTTTGATGACCTGCTGCGACGCTTTTTTTCTGGCAAGATAGTCTTGTAA
ATGCGGGCCAAGATCTGCACACTGGTATTTCGGTTTTTGGGGCCGCGGGCGGCGACGGGGCCCGTGCGTC
CCAGCGCACATGTTCGGCGAGGCGGGGCCTGCGAGCGCGGCCACCGAGAATCGGACGGGGGTAGTCTCAA
GCTGGCCGGCCTGCTCTGGTGCCTGGCCTCGCGCCGCCGTGTATCGCCCCGCCCTGGGCGGCAAGGCTGG
CCCGGTCGGCACCAGTTGCGTGAGCGGAAAGATGGCCGCTTCCCGGCCCTGCTGCAGGGAGCTCAAAATG
GAGGACGCGGCGCTCGGGAGAGCGGGCGGGTGAGTCACCCACACAAAGGAAAAGGGCCTTTCCGTCCTCA
GCCGTCGCTTCATGTGACTCCACGGAGTACCGGGCGCCGTCCAGGCACCTCGATTAGTTCTCGAGCTTTT
GGAGTACGTCGTCTTTAGGTTGGGGGGAGGGGTTTTATGCGATGGAGTTTCCCCACACTGAGTGGGTGGA
GACTGAAGTTAGGCCAGCTTGGCACTTGATGTAATTCTCCTTGGAATTTGCCCTTTTTGAGTTTGGATCT
TGGTTCATTCTCAAGCCTCAGACAGTGGTTCAAAGTTTTTTTCTTCCATTTCAGGTGTCGTGAGAAGGGC
GAATTCGACCCAAGTTTGTACAAAAAAGCAGGCTGGATCCAGGTGCCACCATGGTGAGCGAGCTGATTAA
GGAGAACATGCACATGAAGCTGTACATGGAGGGCACCGTGAACAACCACCACTTCAAGTGCACATCCGAG
GGCGAAGGCAAGCCCTACGAGGGCACCCAGACCATGAGAATCAAGGCGGTCGAGGGCGGCCCTCTCCCCT
TCGCCTTCGACATCCTGGCTACCAGCTTCATGTACGGCAGCAAAACCTTCATCAACCACACCCAGGGCAT
CCCCGACTTCTTTAAGCAGTCCTTCCCCGAGGGCTTCACATGGGAGAGAGTCACCACATACGAAGATGGG
GGCGTGCTGACCGCTACCCAGGACACCAGCCTCCAGGACGGCTGCCTCATCTACAACGTCAAGATCAGAG
GGGTGAACTTCCCATCCAACGGCCCTGTGATGCAGAAGAAAACACTCGGCTGGGAGGCCTCCACCGAGAC
ACTGTACCCCGCTGACGGCGGCCTGGAAGGCAGAGCCGACATGGCCCTGAAGCTCGTGGGCGGGGGCCAC
CTGATCTGCAACCTTAAGACCACATACAGATCCAAGAAACCCGCTAAGAACCTCAAGATGCCCGGCGTCT
ACTATGTGGACAGGAGACTGGAAAGAATCAAGGAGGCCGACAAAGAGACATACGTCGAGCAGCACGAGGT
GGCTGTGGCCAGATACTGCGACCTCCCTAGCAAACTGGGGCACAAACTTAATTGAGAATTCTACCACCCA
GCTTTCTTGTACAAAGTGGTACGTCTCAAGACCAGAGGTCTCTGCTTTGTCCTGAACAAAAGTTGCCTTT
GTGTGATACAAAAGTTGCCTTTGTGTGATACAAAAGTTGCCTTTGTGTGATACAAAAGTTGCCTTTGTGT
GATCAACCAGAAGAGACCTGTGCTTCACTCCTCAGGTGCAGGCTGCCTATCAGAAGGTGGTGGCTGGTGT
GGCCAATGCCCTGGCTCACAAATACCACTGAGATCTTTTTCCCTCTGCCAAAAATTATGGGGACATCATG
AAGCCCCTTGAGCATCTGACTTCTGGCTAATAAAGGAAATTTATTTTCATTGCAATAGTGTGTTGGAATT
TTTTGTGTCTCTCACTCGGAAGGACATATGGGAGGGCAAATCATTTAAAACATCAGAATGAGTATTTGGT
TTAGAGTTTGGCAACATATGCCCATATGCTGGCTGCCATGAACAAAGGTTGGCTATAAAGAGGTCATCAG
TATATGAAACAGCCCCCTGCTGTCCATTCCTTATTCCATAGAAAAGCCTTGACTTGAGGTTAGATTTTTT
TTATATTTTGTTTTGTGTTATTTTTTTCTTTAACATCCCTAAAATTTTCCTTACATGTTTTACTAGCCAG
ATTTTTCCTCCTCTCCTGACTACTCCCAGTCATAGCTGTCCCTCTTCTCTTATGGAGATCCCGAGCGGTG
CGTTTTTATGCTTGTAGTATTGTATAATGTTTTTAAGATCCAAGCTTCTGACCTCTTCTCTTCCTCCCAC
AGGGCCTCGAGACAATTGCATCGATGGTACCAGTGAAAGTCTGCAATGAATTCGAGTTGGCGCGCCTGTC
ATTCTAAATCTCTCTTTCAGCCTAAAGCTTTTTCCCCGTATCCCCCCAGGTGTCTGCAGGCTCAAAGAGC
AGCGAGAAGCGTTCAGAGGAAAGCGATCCCGTGCCACCTTCCCCGTGCCCGGGCTGTCCCCGCACGCTGC
CGGCTCGGGGATGCGGGGGGAGCGCCGGACCGGAGCGGAGCCCCGGGCGGCTCGCTGCTGCCCCCTAGCG
GGGGAGGGACGTAATTACATCCCTGGGGGCTTTGGGAGGGGGCTGTCCCCGTGAGCTCCCAGGCGCGCCT
GTCATTCTAAATCTCTCTTTCAGCCTAAAGCTTTTTCCCCGTATCCCCCCAGGTGTCTGCAGGCTCAAAG
AGCAGCGAGAAGCGTTCAGAGGAAAGCGATCCCGTGCCACCTTCCCCGTGCCCGGGCTGTCCCCGCACGC
TGCCGGCTCGGGGATGCGGGGGGAGCGCCGGACCGGAGCGGAGCCCCGGGCGGCTCGCTGCTGCCCCCTA
GCGGGGGAGGGACGTAATTACATCCCTGGGGGCTTTGGGGGGGGGCTGTCCCCGTGAGCTCCCAGGCGCG
CCAACTCGGTACCGTATCGATGTCGACGTTAACGCTAGTGATATCAACTTTGTATAGAAAAGTTGGCTCC
GAATTCGCCCTTGACAGCAGAGATCCAGTTTGGTTAATTAATTGGCTCCGGTGCCCGTCAGTGGGCAGAG
CGCACATCGCCCACAGTCCCCGAGAAGTTGTGGGGAGGGGTCGGCAATTGAACCGGTGCCTAGAGAAGGT
GGCGCGGGGTAAACTGGGAAAGTGATGTCGTGTACTGGCTCCGCCTTTTTCCCGAGGGTGGGGGAGAACC
GTATATAAGTGCAGTAGTCGCCGTGAACGTTCTTTTTCGCAACGGGTTTGCCGCCAGAACACAGGTAAGT
GCCGTGTGTGGTTCCCGCGGGCCTGGCCTCTTTACGGGTTATGGCCCTTGCGTGCCTTGAATTACTTCCA
CCTGGCTGCAGTACGTGATTCTTGATCCCGAGCTTCGGGTTGGAAGTGGGTGGGAGAGTTCGAGGCCTTG
CGCTTAAGGAGCCCCTTCGCCTCGTGCTTGAGTTGAGGCCTGGCCTGGGCGCTGGGGCCGCCGCGTGCGA
ATCTGGTGGCACCTTCGCGCCTGTCTCGCTGCTTTCGATAAGTCTCTAGCCATTTAAAATTTTTGATGAC
CTGCTGCGACGCTTTTTTTCTGGCAAGATAGTCTTGTAAATGCGGGCCAAGATCTGCACACTGGTATTTC
GGTTTTTGGGGCCGCGGGCGGCGACGGGGCCCGTGCGTCCCAGCGCACATGTTCGGCGAGGCGGGGCCTG
CGAGCGCGGCCACCGAGAATCGGACGGGGGTAGTCTCAAGCTGGCCGGCCTGCTCTGGTGCCTGGCCTCG
CGCCGCCGTGTATCGCCCCGCCCTGGGCGGCAAGGCTGGCCCGGTCGGCACCAGTTGCGTGAGCGGAAAG
ATGGCCGCTTCCCGGCCCTGCTGCAGGGAGCTCAAAATGGAGGACGCGGCGCTCGGGAGAGCGGGCGGGT
GAGTCACCCACACAAAGGAAAAGGGCCTTTCCGTCCTCAGCCGTCGCTTCATGTGACTCCACGGAGTACC
GGGCGCCGTCCAGGCACCTCGATTAGTTCTCGAGCTTTTGGAGTACGTCGTCTTTAGGTTGGGGGGAGGG
GTTTTATGCGATGGAGTTTCCCCACACTGAGTGGGTGGAGACTGAAGTTAGGCCAGCTTGGCACTTGATG
TAATTCTCCTTGGAATTTGCCCTTTTTGAGTTTGGATCTTGGTTCATTCTCAAGCCTCAGACAGTGGTTC
AAAGTTTTTTTCTTCCATTTCAGGTGTCGTGAGAAGGGCGAATTCGACCCAAGTTTGTACAAAAAAGCAG
GCTCGCCACCATGGTGAGCAAGGGCGAGGAGCTGTTCACCGGGGTGGTGCCCATCCTGGTCGAGCTGGAC
GGCGACGTAAACGGCCACAAGTTCAGCGTGAGGGGCGAGGGCGAGGGCGATGCCACCAACGGCAAGCTGA
CCCTGAAGTTCATCTGCACCACCGGCAAGCTGCCCGTGCCCTGGCCCACCCTCGTGACCACCCTGAGCCA
CGGCGTGCAGTGCTTCGCCCGCTACCCCGACCACATGAAGCAGCACGACTTCTTCAAGTCCGCCATGCCC
GAAGGCTACGTCCAGGAGCGCACCATCTTCTTCAAGGACGACGGCACCTACAAGACCCGCGCCGAGGTGA
AGTTCGAGGGCGACACCCTAGTGAACCGCATCGAGCTGAAGGGCGTCGACTTCAAGGAGGACGGCAACAT
CCTGGGGCACAAGCTGGAGTACAACTTCAACAGCCACAACATCTATATCATGGCCGTCAAGCAGAAGAAC
GGCATCAAGGTGAACTTCAAGATCCGCCACAACGTGGAGGACGGCAGCGTGCAGCTCGCCGACCACTACC
AGCAGAACACCCCCATCGGCGACGGCCCCGTGCTGCTGCCCGACAGCCACTACCTGAGCACCCAGTCCGT
GCTGAGCAAAGACCCCAACGAGAAGCGCGATCACATGGTCCTGCTGGAGTTCCGCACCGCCGCCGGGATC
ACTCTCGGCATGGACGAGCTGTACAAGTAATACCACCCAGCTTTCTTGTACAAAGTGGTACGCGTGAATT
CACTCCTCAGGTGCAGGCTGCCTATCAGAAGGTGGTGGCTGGTGTGGCCAATGCCCTGGCTCACAAATAC
CACTGAGATCTTTTTCCCTCTGCCAAAAATTATGGGGACATCATGAAGCCCCTTGAGCATCTGACTTCTG
GCTAATAAAGGAAATTTATTTTCATTGCAATAGTGTGTTGGAATTTTTTGTGTCTCTCACTCGGAAGGAC
ATATGGGAGGGCAAATCATTTAAAACATCAGAATGAGTATTTGGTTTAGAGTTTGGCAACATATGCCCAT
ATGCTGGCTGCCATGAACAAAGGTTGGCTATAAAGAGGTCATCAGTATATGAAACAGCCCCCTGCTGTCC
ATTCCTTATTCCATAGAAAAGCCTTGACTTGAGGTTAGATTTTTTTTATATTTTGTTTTGTGTTATTTTT
TTCTTTAACATCCCTAAAATTTTCCTTACATGTTTTACTAGCCAGATTTTTCCTCCTCTCCTGACTACTC
CCAGTCATAGCTGTCCCTCTTCTCTTATGGAGATCCCTCGACCTGCAGCCCAAGCTTGGCGTAATCATGG
TCATAGCTGTTTCCTGTGTGAAATTGTTATCCGCTCACAATTCCACACAACATACGAGCCGGAAGCATAA
AGTGTAAAGCCTGGGGTGCCTAATGAGTGAGCTAACTCACATTAATTGCGTTGCGCTCACTGCCCGCTTT
CCAGTCGGGAAACCTGTCGTGCCAGCGGATCGACAGTACTAAGCTTGGTCTAATACCCAATCTCTCGTCT
TATCCAGATGTTTTATACGCCTCTGGCCCGTGTCTCAAAATCTCTGATGTTACATTGCACAAGATAAAAT
AATATCATCATGAACAATAAAACTGTCTGCTTACATAAACAGTAATACAAGGGGTGTTATGAGCCATATT
CAACGGGAAACGTCGAGGCCGCGATTAAATTCCAACATGGATGCTGATTTATATGGGTATAAATGGGCTC
GCGATAATGTCGGGCAATCAGGTGCGACAATCTATCGCTTGTATGGGAAGCCCGATGCGCCAGAGTTGTT
TCTGAAACATGGCAAAGGTAGCGTTGCCAATGATGTTACAGATGAGATGGTCAGACTAAACTGGCTGACG
GAATTTATGCCTCTTCCGACCATCAAGCATTTTATCCGTACTCCTGATGATGCATGGTTACTCACCACTG
CGATCCCCGGAAAAACAGCATTCCAGGTATTAGAAGAATATCCTGATTCAGGTGAAAATATTGTTGATGC
GCTGGCAGTGTTCCTGCGCCGGTTGCATTCGATTCCTGTTTGTAATTGTCCTTTTAACAGCGATCGCGTA
TTTCGTCTCGCTCAGGCGCAATCACGAATGAATAACGGTTTGGTTGATGCGAGTGATTTTGATGACGAGC
GTAATGGCTGGCCTGTTGAACAAGTCTGGAAAGAAATGCATAAACTTTTGCCATTCTCACCGGATTCAGT
CGTCACTCATGGTGATTTCTCACTTGATAACCTTATTTTTGACGAGGGGAAATTAATAGGTTGTATTGAT
GTTGGACGAGTCGGAATCGCAGACCGATACCAGGATCTTGCCATCCTATGGAACTGCCTCGGTGAGTTTT
CTCCTTCATTACAGAAACGGCTTTTTCAAAAATATGGTATTGATAATCCTGATATGAATAAATTGCAGTT
TCATTTGATGCTCGATGAGTTTTTCTAATCAGAATTGGTTAATTGGTTGTAACACTGGCAGAGCATTACG
CTGACTTGACGGGACGGCGCAAGCTCATGACCAAAATCCCTTAACGTGAGTTACGCGTCGTTCCACTGAG
CGTCAGAGGTATCACTAGTATTACAGAGGTAAGTTATAACAGTCGCCTAACCC
