>Addgene plasmid #103501 | LSB-hsa-miR-377-3p | depositor partial sequence | sequence record 196050 | hsa-miR-377-3p target
ACAAAAGTTGCCTTTGTGTGAT
