>Addgene plasmid #103501 | LSB-hsa-miR-377-3p | addgene partial sequence | sequence record 243938 | mKate2-F 5'-ACCCGCTAAGAACCTCAAGA-3'
AGGAGGCCGACAAAGAGACATACGTCGAGCAGCACGAGGTGGCTGTGGCCAGATACTGCGACCTCCCTAG
CAAACTGGGGCACAAACTTAATTGAGAATTCTACCACCCAGCTTTCTTGTACAAAGTGGTACGTCTCAAG
ACCAGAGGTCTCTGCTTTGTCCTGAACAAAAGTTGCCTTTGTGTGATACAAAAGTTGCCTTTGTGTGATA
CAAAAGTTGCCTTTGTGTGATACAAAAGTTGCCTTTGTGTGATCAACCAGAAGAGACCTGTGCTTCACTC
CTCAGGTGCAGGCTGCCTATCAGAAGGTGGTGGCTGGTGTGGCCAATGCCCTGGCTCACAAATACCACTG
AGATCTTTTTCCCTCTGCCAAAAATTATGGGGACATCATGAAGCCCCTTGAGCATCTGACTTCTGGCTAA
TAAAGGAAATTTATTTTCATTGCAATAGTGTGTTGGAATTTTTTGTGTCTCTCACTCGGAAGGACATATG
GGAGGGCAAATCATTTAAAACATCAGAATGAGTATTTGGTTTAGAGTTTGGCAACATATGCCCATATGCT
GGC
